>Addgene plasmid #219739 | pNK6031 | addgene full sequence | sequence record 437091 | Addgene NGS Result
GTGGCTCTTCAGTGGACGAAAGGGCCTCGTGATACGCCTATTTTTATAGGTTAATGTCATGATAATAATG
GTTTCTTAGACGTCAGGTGGCACTTTTCGGGGAAATGTGCGCGGAACCCCTATTTGTTTATTTTTCTAAA
TACATTCAAATATGTATCCGCTCATGAGACAATAACCCTGATAAATGCTTCAATAATATTGAAAAAGGAA
GAGTATGCGCTCACGCAACTGGTCCAGAACCTTGACCGAACGCAGCGGTGGTAACGGCGCAGTGGCGGTT
TTCATGGCTTGTTATGACTGTTTTTTTTTGGGGTACAGTCTATGCCTCGGGCATCCAAGCAGCAAGCGCG
TTACGCCGTGGGTCGATGTTTGATGTTATGGAGCAGCAACGATGTTACGCAGCAGGGCAGTCGCCCTAAA
ACAAAGTTAAACATCATGAGGGAAGCGGTGATCGCCGAAGTATCGACTCAACTATCAGAGGTAGTTGGCG
TCATCGAGCGCCATCTCGAACCGACGTTGCTGGCCGTACATTTGTACGGCTCCGCAGTGGATGGCGGCCT
GAAGCCACACAGCGATATTGATTTGCTGGTTACGGTGACCGTAAGGCTTGATGAAACAACGCGGCGAGCT
TTGATCAACGACCTTTTGGAAACTTCGGCTTCCCCTGGAGAGAGCGAGATTCTCCGCGCTGTAGAAGTCA
CCATTGTTGTGCACGACGACATCATTCCGTGGCGTTATCCAGCTAAGCGCGAACTGCAATTTGGAGAATG
GCAGCGCAATGACATTCTTGCAGGTATCTTCGAGCCAGCCACGATCGACATTGATCTGGCTATCTTGCTG
ACAAAAGCAAGAGAACATAGCGTTGCCTTGGTAGGTCCAGCGGCGGAGGAACTCTTTGATCCGGTTCCTG
AACAGGATCTATTTGAGGCGCTAAATGAAACCTTAACGCTATGGAACTCGCCGCCCGACTGGGCTGGCGA
TGAGCGAAATGTAGTGCTTACGTTGTCCCGCATTTGGTACAGCGCAGTAACCGGCAAAATCGCGCCGAAG
GATGTCGCTGCCGACTGGGCAATGGAGCGCCTGCCGGCCCAGTATCAGCCCGTCATACTTGAAGCTAGAC
AGGCTTATCTTGGACAAGAAGAAGATCGCTTGGCCTCGCGCGCAGATCAGTTGGAAGAATTTGTCCATTA
CGTAAAAGGCGAGATCACCAAGGTAGTCGGCAAATAACTGTCAGACCAAGTTTACTCATATATACTTTAG
ATTGATTTAAAACTTCATTTTTAATTTAAAAGGATCTAGGTGAAGATCCTTTTTGATAATCTCATGACCA
AAATCCCTTAACGTGAGTTTTCGTTCCACTGAGCGTCAGACCCCGTAGAAAAGATCAAAGGATCTTCTTG
AGATCCTTTTTTTCTGCGCGTAATCTGCTGCTTGCAAACAAAAAAACCACCGCTACCAGCGGTGGTTTGT
TTGCCGGATCAAGAGCTACCAACTCTTTTTCCGAAGGTAACTGGCTTCAGCAGAGCGCAGATACCAAATA
CTGTTCTTCTAGTGTAGCCGTAGTTAGGCCACCACTTCAAGAACTCTGTAGCACCGCCTACATACCTCGC
TCTGCTAATCCTGTTACCAGTGGCTGCTGCCAGTGGCGATAAGTCGTGTCTTACCGGGTTGGACTCAAGA
CGATAGTTACCGGATAAGGCGCAGCGGTCGGGCTGAACGGGGGGTTCGTGCACACAGCCCAGCTTGGAGC
GAACGACCTACACCGAACTGAGATACCTACAGCGTGAGCTATGAGAAAGCGCCACGCTTCCCGAAGGGAG
AAAGGCGGACAGGTATCCGGTAAGCGGCAGGGTCGGAACAGGAGAGCGCACGAGGGAGCTTCCAGGGGGA
AACGCCTGGTATCTTTATAGTCCTGTCGGGTTTCGCCACCTCTGACTTGAGCGTCGATTTTTGTGATGCT
CGTCAGGGGGGCGGAGCCTATGGAAAAACGCCAGCAACGCGGCCTTTTTACGGTTCCTGGCCTTTTGCTG
GCCTTTTGCTCACATGTTCTTTCCTGCGTTATCCCCTGATTCTGTGGATAACCGTATTACCGCCTTTGAG
TGAGCTGATACCGCTCGCCGCAGCCGAACGACCGAGCGCAGCGAGTCAGTGAGCGAGGAAGCGGAAGAGC
GCCCAATACGCAAACCGCCTCTCCCCGCGCGTTGGCCGATTCATTAATCACTCTGTGGTCTCAGGAGTGG
CAGACATACTGTCCCACAAATGAAGATGGAATCTGTAAAAGAAAACGCGTGAAATAATGCGTCTGACAAA
GGTTAGGTCGGCTGCCTTTAATCAATACCAAAGTGGTCCCTACCACGATGGAAAAACTGTGCAGTCGGTT
TGGCTTTTTCTGACGAACAAATAAGATTCGTGGCCGACAGGTGGGGGTCCACCATGTGAAGGCATCTTCA
GACTCCAATAATGGAGCAATGACGTAAGGGCTTACGAAATAAGTAAGGGTAGTTTGGGAAATGTCCACTC
ACCCGTCAGTCTATAAATACTTAGCCCCTCCCTCATTGTTAAGGGAGCAAAATCTCAGAGAGATAGTCCT
AGAGAGAGAAAGAGAGCAAGTAGCCTAGAAGTAGTCAAGGCGGCGAAGTATTCAGGCAGGTGGCCAGGAA
GAAGAAAAGCCAAGACGACGAAAACAGGTAAGAGCTAAGCTTAATGTGAGACCACGAA
Features (pLannotate 1.2.2; 6 found; start..end, strand, type, name):
    110..214     +  promoter       AmpR promoter: bla
    205..285     -  CDS            int (fragment): INT2_ECOLX - Protein inferred from homology: Swiss-Prot protein existence level 3. Putative integrase believed to be involved in the insertion of antibiotic resistance genes into plasmids and transposons. From Escherichia coli.
    373..429     +  CDS            GmR (fragment): gentamycin acetyltransferase; aacC1; confers resistance to gentamycin
    436..1224    +  CDS            aadA: S3AD_ECOLX - Experimental evidence at protein level: Swiss-Prot protein existence level 1. Mediates bacterial resistance to the antibiotics streptomycin and spectinomycin. From Escherichia coli.
   1398..1986    +  rep_origin     ori: high-copy-number ColE1/pMB1/pBR322/pUC origin of replication
   2169..2218    +  CDS            lacI (fragment): lac repressor; lacI; The lac repressor binds to the lac operator to inhibit transcription in E. coli. This inhibition can be relieved by adding lactose or isopropyl-β-D-thiogalactopyranoside (IPTG).
