[The description below was written by a language model from this plasmid's Addgene catalogue record and pLannotate feature annotations shown in this document.]
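Description:
pNK6031 is a MoClo-compatible Level 0 part plasmid of the "promoter + 5′ UTR" class, used in Golden Gate modular cloning for plant synthetic biology. It is a small construct, 2,718 nt in the sequenced record, made up of a roughly 2.25 kb Level 0-type backbone and a 465 bp insert. It replicates in E. coli from a high-copy ColE1/pUC-type origin and is selected with spectinomycin. Resistance comes from the aadA aminoglycoside adenylyltransferase gene, which lies downstream of a bla (AmpR) promoter in the annotation. The short integrase, gentamicin acetyltransferase and lacI fragments called in the feature table appear to be non-functional remnants, the first two probably from the integron-derived resistance cassette and the last from the backbone, rather than working genes.

The payload is the promoter of Cestrum yellow leaf curling virus (CmYLCV), a plant viral promoter used to drive transgene expression in plants. The automated annotation does not call it as a feature. By elimination it presumably lies in the unannotated region outside the resistance cassette and origin, though the table does not confirm its position. The insert was cloned through BbsI sites that were destroyed in the process, which is normal for domesticating a part into a Level 0 acceptor. In the MoClo system such parts are then released with a second type IIS enzyme and joined with coding sequence and terminator modules into Level 1 transcription units, but the record does not list the releasing enzyme or the fusion overhangs.

The plasmid carries no coding sequence, terminator or plant selection marker, so it is a building block rather than an expression vector. The associated study was a systematic comparison of plant promoters in Nicotiana expression systems.
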