Addgene plasmid #219739: pNK6031
Purpose: MoClo-compatible Level 0 - promoter + 5U vector carrying promoter CmYLCV
Depositing lab: Alexander Mishin. Depositing organization: Planta LLC. Publication: Systematic Comparison of Plant Promoters in Nicotiana spp. Expression Systems. Shakhova ES, Markina NM, Mitiouchkina T, Bugaeva EN, Karataeva TA, Palkina KA, Fakhranurova LI, Yampolsky IV, Sarkisyan KS, Mishin AS. Int J Mol Sci. 2022 Dec 6;23(23):15441. doi: 10.3390/ijms232315441. PubMed 36499768.
Backbone
  Vector backbone: Level 0 - promoter + 5U - like
  Backbone size w/o insert (bp): 2251
  Vector type: Plant Expression, Synthetic Biology
Growth in bacteria
  Bacterial resistance: Spectinomycin, 50 μg/mL
  Growth temperature: 37°C
  Growth strain: DH5alpha
  Copy number: High Copy
Gene/Insert
  Gene/Insert name: Cestrum yellow leaf curling virus (CmYLCV) promoter
  Species: Cestrum yellow leaf curling virus
  Insert size (bp): 465
  Promoter: CmYLCV
  Cloning method: Restriction Enzyme; 5′ cloning site BbsI (destroyed during cloning); 3′ cloning site BbsI (destroyed during cloning)
  Sequencing primers: 5′ gagcgaggaagcggaagagcgccc; 3′ accattattatcatgacattaacc
Terms and licenses: Academic/Nonprofit Terms; Industry Terms: Not Available to Industry
How to cite: pNK6031 was a gift from Alexander Mishin (Addgene plasmid # 219739 ; http://n2t.net/addgene:219739 ; RRID:Addgene_219739)
